Addgene plasmid #89952: pKDsgRNA-arsB
Purpose: Contains arabinose-induced lambda Red and a tet-inducible gRNA targeting arsB.
Depositing lab: Michael Lynch. Depositing organization: Duke University. Publication: Managing the SOS Response for Enhanced CRISPR-Cas-Based Recombineering in E. coli through Transient Inhibition of Host RecA Activity. Moreb EA, Hoover B, Yaseen A, Valyasevi N, Roecker Z, Menacho-Melgar R, Lynch MD. ACS Synth Biol. 2017 Oct 2. doi: 10.1021/acssynbio.7b00174. PubMed 28915012.
Backbone
  Vector backbone: pKD46
  Total vector size (bp): 6959
  Vector type: Bacterial Expression
Growth in bacteria
  Bacterial resistance: Spectinomycin, 50 μg/mL
  Growth temperature: 30°C
  Growth strain: DH5alpha
  Copy number: Low Copy
Gene/Insert
  Gene/Insert name: arsB gRNA
  gRNA/shRNA sequence: GTTACGGGCGTGGTCCATCC
  Promoter: pTet
  Cloning method: Unknown
  Sequencing primers: 5′ ttctcagggcgttttatggc
Terms and licenses: Academic/Nonprofit Terms; Industry Terms: Not Available to Industry
How to cite: pKDsgRNA-arsB was a gift from Michael Lynch (Addgene plasmid # 89952 ; http://n2t.net/addgene:89952 ; RRID:Addgene_89952)
