[The description below was written by a language model from this plasmid's Addgene catalogue record and pLannotate feature annotations shown in this document.]
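Description:
pKDsgRNA-arsB is a low-copy bacterial plasmid built on the pKD46 backbone that combines the lambda Red recombineering functions with an inducible CRISPR guide RNA for genome editing in E. coli. It replicates from the pSC101 origin supported by the temperature-sensitive Rep101 (A56V) protein. This explains the permissive 30°C propagation temperature and means the plasmid can be lost from cells when they are shifted to a higher temperature. Selection is by spectinomycin through the aadA (SmR) aminoglycoside adenylyltransferase gene, which appears to be driven by a bla-derived AmpR promoter. The catalogue lists a size of 6,959 bp, while the annotated sequencing result covers 6,928 nt.

Two independently controlled modules make up the payload. In the first, araC is divergently transcribed from the araBAD promoter, which places the Gam, Beta and Exo genes under arabinose induction, with transcription ending at the lambda tL3 terminator. Gam blocks host RecBCD nuclease, Exo resects double-stranded DNA to leave 3' single-stranded tails, and Beta anneals single-stranded DNA to its complementary target. In the second module, a pTet promoter bearing a tet operator drives a guide targeting the arsB gene, fused to the Streptococcus pyogenes Cas9 gRNA scaffold and followed by rrnB-derived sequence including the T1 terminator. The short "H1-2O2" and "capTEV" hits are fragments and are probably annotation artefacts rather than functional parts.

No Cas9 or TetR coding sequence is annotated on this plasmid, so these would have to be supplied from elsewhere. The associated publication concerns CRISPR-Cas-based recombineering in E. coli, where Cas9 cleavage directed by the guide would be expected to counterselect unedited arsB loci after Red-mediated recombination.
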