Features (pLannotate 1.2.2; 18 found; start..end, strand, type, name):
      9..884     -  CDS            araC: ARAC_ECOLI - Experimental evidence at protein level: Swiss-Prot protein existence level 1. Transcription factor that regulates the expression of several genes involved in the transport and metabolism of L-arabinose (PubMed:4362626, PubMed:328165, PubMed:6251457, PubMed:2962192, PubMed:6319708, PubMed:2231717, PubMed:1447222). Functions both as a positive and a negative regulator (PubMed:328165, PubMed:6251457). In the presence of arabinose, activates the expression of the araBAD, araE, araFGH and araJ promoters (PubMed:4362626, PubMed:328165, PubMed:6251457, PubMed:2962192, PubMed:6319708, Pub
    911..1195    +  promoter       araBAD promoter: araBAD; promoter of the L-arabinose operon of E. coli; the araC regulatory gene is transcribed in the opposite direction (Guzman et al., 1995)
   1239..1655    +  CDS            Gam: inhibitor of the host RecBCD nuclease in the λ Red system; gam; protects the double-stranded DNA substrate for recombination
   1661..2446    +  CDS            Beta: single-stranded DNA binding recombinase in the λ Red system; bet; mediates pairing of a single-stranded DNA with a complementary target
   2443..3123    +  CDS            Exo: 5' to 3' double-stranded DNA exonuclease in the λ Red system; exo; creates 3' single-stranded DNA tails
   3124..3368    +  terminator     λ tL3 terminator: transcription terminator tL3 from phage λ
   3491..4441    -  CDS            Rep101(Ts): temperature-sensitive version of the RepA protein needed for replication with the pSC101 origin (Armstrong et al., 1984); rep101 encoding an A56V mutation
   4489..4711    -  rep_origin     pSC101 ori: low-copy replication origin that requires the Rep101 protein
   5246..5267    -  terminator     bacterial terminator (fragment): putative bacterial transcription terminator
   5277..5295    +  protein_bind   tet operator: tetO; bacterial operator O2 for the tetR and tetA genes tetracycline repressor TetR
   5301..5320    +  promoter       H1-2O2 promoter (fragment): doxycycline-inducible variant of the human H1 RNA promoter (Henriksen et al., 2007)
   5351..5426    +  misc_RNA       gRNA scaffold: guide RNA scaffold for the Streptococcus pyogenes CRISPR/Cas9 system
   5492..5509    +  CDS            capTEV™ (fragment): composite tag for in vivo biotinylation, TEV protease cleavage, and 6xHis tagging
   5616..5731    +  ncRNA          5S rRNA: Accession: RF00001 - 5S ribosomal RNA
   5735..5781    +  terminator     rrnB T1 terminator: transcription terminator T1 from the E. coli rrnB gene
   5920..6711    -  CDS            SmR: aminoglycoside adenylyltransferase (Murphy, 1985); aadA; confers resistance to spectinomycin and streptomycin
   6712..6803    -  promoter       AmpR promoter: bla
   6827..6897    -  promoter       AmpR promoter (fragment): bla
>Addgene plasmid #89952 | pKDsgRNA-arsB | addgene full sequence | sequence record 181329 | Addgene NGS Result
ATTTATTATGACAACTTGACGGCTACATCATTCACTTTTTCTTCACAACCGGCACGGAACTCGCTCGGGC
TGGCCCCGGTGCATTTTTTAAATACCCGCGAGAAGTAGAGTTGATCGTCAAAACCAACATTGCGACCGAC
GGTGGCGATAGGCATCCGGGTGGTGCTCAAAAGCAGCTTCGCCTGGCTGATACGTTGGTCCTCGCGCCAG
CTTAAGACGCTAATCCCTAACTGCTGGCGGAAAAGATGTGACAGACGCGACGGCGACAAGCAAACATGCT
GTGCGACGCTGGCGATATCAAAATTGCTGTCTGCCAGGTGATCGCTGATGTACTGACAAGCCTCGCGTAC
CCGATTATCCATCGGTGGATGGAGCGACTCGTTAATCGCTTCCATGCGCCGCAGTAACAATTGCTCAAGC
AGATTTATCGCCAGCAGCTCCGAATAGCGCCCTTCCCCTTGCCCGGCGTTAATGATTTGCCCAAACAGGT
CGCTGAAATGCGGCTGGTGCGCTTCATCCGGGCGAAAGAACCCCGTATTGGCAAATATTGACGGCCAGTT
AAGCCATTCATGCCAGTAGGCGCGCGGACGAAAGTAAACCCACTGGTGATACCATTCGCGAGCCTCCGGA
TGACGACCGTAGTGATGAATCTCTCCTGGCGGGAACAGCAAAATATCACCCGGTCGGCAAACAAATTCTC
GTCCCTGATTTTTCACCACCCCCTGACCGCGAATGGTGAGATTGAGAATATAACCTTTCATTCCCAGCGG
TCGGTCGATAAAAAAATCGAGATAACCGTTGGCCTCAATCGGCGTTAAACCCGCCACCAGATGGGCATTA
AACGAGTATCCCGGCAGCAGGGGATCATTTTGCGCTTCAGCCATACTTTTCATACTCCCGCCATTCAGAG
AAGAAACCAATTGTCCATATTGCATCAGACATTGCCGTCACTGCGTCTTTTACTGGCTCTTCTCGCTAAC
CAAACCGGTAACCCCGCTTATTAAAAGCATTCTGTAACAAAGCGGGACCAAAGCCATGACAAAAACGCGT
AACAAAAGTGTCTATAATCACGGCAGAAAAGTCCACATTGATTATTTGCACGGCGTCACACTTTGCTATG
CCATAGCATTTTTATCCATAAGATTAGCGGATCCTACCTGACGCTTTTTATCGCAACTCTCTACTGTTTC
TCCATACCCGTTTTTTTGGGAATTCGAGCTCTAAGGAGGTTATAAAAAATGGATATTAATACTGAAACTG
AGATCAAGCAAAAGCATTCACTAACCCCCTTTCCTGTTTTCCTAATCAGCCCGGCATTTCGCGGGCGATA
TTTTCACAGCTATTTCAGGAGTTCAGCCATGAACGCTTATTACATTCAGGATCGTCTTGAGGCTCAGAGC
TGGGCGCGTCACTACCAGCAGCTCGCCCGTGAAGAGAAAGAGGCAGAACTGGCAGACGACATGGAAAAAG
GCCTGCCCCAGCACCTGTTTGAATCGCTATGCATCGATCATTTGCAACGCCACGGGGCCAGCAAAAAATC
CATTACCCGTGCGTTTGATGACGATGTTGAGTTTCAGGAGCGCATGGCAGAACACATCCGGTACATGGTT
GAAACCATTGCTCACCACCAGGTTGATATTGATTCAGAGGTATAAAACGAATGAGTACTGCACTCGCAAC
GCTGGCTGGGAAGCTGGCTGAACGTGTCGGCATGGATTCTGTCGACCCACAGGAACTGATCACCACTCTT
CGCCAGACGGCATTTAAAGGTGATGCCAGCGATGCGCAGTTCATCGCATTACTGATCGTTGCCAACCAGT
ACGGCCTTAATCCGTGGACGAAAGAAATTTACGCCTTTCCTGATAAGCAGAATGGCATCGTTCCGGTGGT
GGGCGTTGATGGCTGGTCCCGCATCATCAATGAAAACCAGCAGTTTGATGGCATGGACTTTGAGCAGGAC
AATGAATCCTGTACATGCCGGATTTACCGCAAGGACCGTAATCATCCGATCTGCGTTACCGAATGGATGG
ATGAATGCCGCCGCGAACCATTCAAAACTCGCGAAGGCAGAGAAATCACGGGGCCGTGGCAGTCGCATCC
CAAACGGATGTTACGTCATAAAGCCATGATTCAGTGTGCCCGTCTGGCCTTCGGATTTGCTGGTATCTAT
GACAAGGATGAAGCCGAGCGCATTGTCGAAAATACTGCATACACTGCAGAACGTCAGCCGGAACGCGACA
TCACTCCGGTTAACGATGAAACCATGCAGGAGATTAACACTCTGCTGATCGCCCTGGATAAAACATGGGA
TGACGACTTATTGCCGCTCTGTTCCCAGATATTTCGCCGCGACATTCGTGCATCGTCAGAACTGACACAG
GCCGAAGCAGTAAAAGCTCTTGGATTCCTGAAACAGAAAGCCGCAGAGCAGAAGGTGGCAGCATGACACC
GGACATTATCCTGCAGCGTACCGGGATCGATGTGAGAGCTGTCGAACAGGGGGATGATGCGTGGCACAAA
TTACGGCTCGGCGTCATCACCGCTTCAGAAGTTCACAACGTGATAGCAAAACCCCGCTCCGGAAAGAAGT
GGCCTGACATGAAAATGTCCTACTTCCACACCCTGCTTGCTGAGGTTTGCACCGGTGTGGCTCCGGAAGT
TAACGCTAAAGCACTGGCCTGGGGAAAACAGTACGAGAACGACGCCAGAACCCTGTTTGAATTCACTTCC
GGCGTGAATGTTACTGAATCCCCGATCATCTATCGCGACGAAAGTATGCGTACCGCCTGCTCTCCCGATG
GTTTATGCAGTGACGGCAACGGCCTTGAACTGAAATGCCCGTTTACCTCCCGGGATTTCATGAAGTTCCG
GCTCGGTGGTTTCGAGGCCATAAAGTCAGCTTACATGGCCCAGGTGCAGTACAGCATGTGGGTGACGCGA
AAAAATGCCTGGTACTTTGCCAACTATGACCCGCGTATGAAGCGTGAAGGCCTGCATTATGTCGTGATTG
AGCGGGATGAAAAGTACATGGCGAGTTTTGACGAGATCGTGCCGGAGTTCATCGAAAAAATGGACGAGGC
ACTGGCTGAAATTGGTTTTGTATTTGGGGAGCAATGGCGATGACGCATCCTCACGATAATATCCGGGTAG
GCGCAATCACTTTCGTCTACTCCGTTACAAAGCGAGGCTGGGTATTTCCCGGCCTTTCTGTTATCCGAAA
TCCACTGAAAGCACAGCGGCTGGCTGAGGAGATAAATAATAAACGAGGGGCTGTATGCACAAAGCATCTT
CTGTTGAGTTAAGAACGAGTATCGAGATGGCACATAGCCTTGCTCAAATTGGAATCAGGTTTGTGCCAAT
ACCAGTAGAAACAGACGAAGAATCCATGGGTATGGACAGTTTTCCCTTTGATATGTAACGGTGAACAGTT
GTTCTACTTTTGTTTGTTAGTCTTGATGCTTCACTGATAGATACAAGAGCCATAAGAACCTCAGATCCTT
CCGTATTTAGCCAGTATGTTCTCTAGTGTGGTTCGTTGTTTTTGCGTGAGCCATGAGAACGAACCATTGA
GATCATACTTACTTTGCATGTCACTCAAAAATTTTGCCTCAAAACTGGTGAGCTGAATTTTTGCAGTTAA
AGCATCGTGTAGTGTTTTTCTTAGTCCGTTATGTAGGTAGGAATCTGATGTAATGGTTGTTGGTATTTTG
TCACCATTCATTTTTATCTGGTTGTTCTCAAGTTCGGTTACGAGATCCATTTGTCTATCTAGTTCAACTT
GGAAAATCAACGTATCAGTCGGGCGGCCTCGCTTATCAACCACCAATTTCATATTGCTGTAAGTGTTTAA
ATCTTTACTTATTGGTTTCAAAACCCATTGGTTAAGCCTTTTAAACTCATGGTAGTTATTTTCAAGCATT
AACATGAACTTAAATTCATCAAGGCTAATCTCTATATTTGCCTTGTGAGTTTTCTTTTGTGTTAGTTCTT
TTAATAACCACTCATAAATCCTCATAGAGTATTTGTTTTCAAAAGACTTAACATGTTCCAGATTATATTT
TATGAATTTTTTTAACTGGAAAAGATAAGGCAATATCTCTTCACTAAAAACTAATTCTAATTTTTCGCTT
GAGAACTTGGCATAGTTTGTCCACTGGAAAATCTCAAAGCCTTTAACCAAAGGATTCCTGATTTCCACAG
TTCTCGTCATCAGCTCTCTGGTTGCTTTAGCTAATACACCATAAGCATTTTCCCTACTGATGTTCATCAT
CTGAACGTATTGGTTATAAGTGAACGATACCGTCCGTTCTTTCCTTGTAGGGTTTTCAATCGTGGGGTTG
AGTAGTGCCACACAGCATAAAATTAGCTTGGTTTCATGCTCCGTTAAGTCATAGCGACTAATCGCTAGTT
CATTTGCTTTGAAAACAACTAATTCAGACATACATCTCAATTGGTCTAGGTGATTTTAATCACTATACCA
ATTGAGATGGGCTAGTCAATGATAATTACTAGTCCTTTTCCTTTGAGTTGTGGGTATCTGTAAATTCTGC
TAGACCTTTGCTGGAAAACTTGTAAATTCTGCTAGACCCTCTGTAAATTCCGCTAGACCTTTGTGTGTTT
TTTTTGTTTATATTCAAGTGGTTATAATTTATAGAATAAAGAAAGAATAAAAAAAGATAAAAAGAATAGA
TCCCAGCCCTGTGTATAACTCACTACTTTAGTCAGTTCCGCAGTATTACAAAAGGATGTCGCAAACGCTG
TTTGCTCCTCTACAAAACAGACCTTAAAACCCTAAAGGCTTAAGTAGCACCCTCGCAAGCTCGGTTGCGG
CCGCAATCGGGCAAATCGCTGAATATTCCTTTTGTCTCCGACCATCAGGCACCTGAGTCGCTGTCTTTTT
CGTGACATTCAGTTCGCTGCGCTCACGGCTCTGGCAGTGAATGGGGGTAAATGGCACTACAGGCGCCTTT
TATGGATTCATGCAAGGAAACTACCCATAATACAAGAAAAGCCCGTCACGGGCTTCTCAGGGCGTTTTAT
GGCGGGTCTGCTATGTGGTGCTATCTGACTTTTTGCTGTTCAGCAGTTCCTGCCCTCTGATTTTCCAGTC
TGACCACTTCGGATTATCCCGTGACAGGTCATTCAGACTGGCTAATGCACCCAGTAAGGCAGCGGTATCA
TCAACGGGGTCTGACGCTCAGTGGAACGAAAACTCACGTTAAGGGATTTTGGTCATGAGATTATCAGCTT
TCGCTAAGGATGATTTCTGGAATTCTTCCCTATCAGTGATAGAGATTGACATCCCTATCAGTGATAGAGA
TACTGAGCACGTTACGGGCGTGGTCCATCCGTTTTAGAGCTAGAAATAGCAAGTTAAAATAAGGCTAGTC
CGTTATCAACTTGAAAAAGTGGCACCGAGTCGGTGCTTTTTTTGAAGCTTGGGCCCGAACAAAAACTCAT
CTCAGAAGAGGATCTGAATAGCGCCGTCGACCATCATCATCATCATCATTGAGTTTAAACGGTCTCCAGC
TTGGCTGTTTTGGCGGATGAGAGAAGATTTTCAGCCTGATACAGATTAAATCAGAACGCAGAAGCGGTCT
GATAAAACAGAATTTGCCTGGCGGCAGTAGCGCGGTGGTCCCACCTGACCCCATGCCGAACTCAGAAGTG
AAACGCCGTAGCGCCGATGGTAGTGTGGGGTCTCCCCATGCGAGAGTAGGGAACTGCCAGGCATCAAATA
AAACGAAAGGCTCAGTCGAAAGACTGGGCCTTTCGTTTTATCTGTTGTTTGTCGGTGAACTGGATCCTTA
CTCGAGTCTAGACTGCAGGCGGATCTTCACCTAGATCCTTTTAAATTAAAAATGAAGTTTTAAATCAATC
TAAAGTATATATGAGTAAACTTGGTCTGCTGACAGGACATTATTTGCCGACTACCTTGGTGATCTCGCCT
TTCACGTAGTGGACAAATTCTTCCAACTGATCTGCGCGCGAGGCCAAGCGATCTTCTTCTTGTCCAAGAT
AAGCCTGTCTAGCTTCAAGTATGACGGGCTGATACTGGGCCGGCAGGCGCTCCATTGCCCAGTCGGCAGC
GACATCCTTCGGCGCGATTTTGCCGGTTACTGCGCTGTACCAAATGCGGGACAACGTAAGCACTACATTT
CGCTCATCGCCAGCCCAGTCGGGCGGCGAGTTCCATAGCGTTAAGGTTTCATTTAGCGCCTCAAATAGAT
CCTGTTCAGGAACCGGATCAAAGAGTTCCTCCGCCGCTGGACCTACCAAGGCAACGCTATGTTCTCTTGC
TTTTGTCAGCAAGATAGCCAGATCAATGTCGATCGTGGCTGGCTCGAAGATACCTGCAAGAATGTCATTG
CGCTGCCATTCTCCAAATTGCAGTTCGCGCTTAGCTGGATAACGCCACGGAATGATGTCGTCGTGCACAA
CAATGGTGACTTCTACAGCGCGGAGAATCTCGCTCTCTCCAGGGGAAGCCGAAGTTTCCAAAAGGTCGTT
GATCAAAGCTCGCCGCGTTGTTTCATCAAGCCTTACGGTCACCGTAACCAGCAAATCAATATCACTGTGT
GGCTTCAGGCCGCCATCCACTGCGGAGCCGTACAAATGTACGGCCAGCAACGTCGGTTCGAGATGGCGCT
CGATGACGCCAACTACCTCTGATAGTTGAGTCGATACTTCGGCGATCACCGCTTCCCTCATACTCTTCCT
TTTTCAATATTATTGAAGCATTTATCAGGGTTATTGTCTCATGAGCGGATACATATTTGAATGTATTTAG
AAAAATAAACAAATAGCTAGCTCACTCGGTCGCTACCAGGGTTATTGTCTCATGAGCGGATACATATTTG
AATGTATTTAGAAAAATAAACAAATAGGGGTTCCGCGCACATTTCCCCGAAAAGTGCCACCTGCATCG
